>Addgene plasmid #197935 | pEN_TT 3xFLAG-TWIST2 | addgene full sequence | sequence record 390726 | Addgene NGS Result
CCTTTTGCTCACATGTTCTTTCCTGCGTTATCCCCTGATTCTGTGGATAACCGTATTACCGCTAGCATGG
ATCTCGGGGACGTCTAACTACTAAGCGAGAGTAGGGAACTGCCAGGCATCAAATAAAACGAAAGGCTCAG
TCGGAAGACTGGGCCTTTCGTTTTATCTGTTGTTTGTCGGTGAACGCTCTCCTGAGTAGGACAAATCCGC
CGGGAGCGGATTTGAACGTTGTGAAGCAACGGCCCGGAGGGTGGCGGGCAGGACGCCCGCCATAAACTGC
CAGGCATCAAACTAAGCAGAAGGCCATCCTGACGGATGGCCTTTTTGCGTTTCTACAAACTCTTCCTGTT
AGTTAGTTACTTAAGCTCGGGCCCCAAATAATGATTTTATTTTGACTGATAGTGACCTGTTCGTTGCAAC
AAATTGATAAGCAATGCTTTTTTATAATGCCAACTTTGTACAAAAAAGCAGGCTTTAAAGGAACCAATTC
AGTCGACTGGATCCCGAGTTTACTCCCTATCAGTGATAGAGAACGTATGTCGAGTTTACTCCCTATCAGT
GATAGAGAACGATGTCGAGTTTACTCCCTATCAGTGATAGAGAACGTATGTCGAGTTTACTCCCTATCAG
TGATAGAGAACGTATGTCGAGTTTACTCCCTATCAGTGATAGAGAACGTATGTCGAGTTTATCCCTATCA
GTGATAGAGAACGTATGTCGAGTTTACTCCCTATCAGTGATAGAGAACGTATGTCGAGGTAGGCGTGTAC
GGTGGGAGGCCTATATAAGCAGAGCTCGTTTAGTGAACCGTCAGATCGCCACTAGATGGACTACAAAGAC
CATGACGGTGATTATAAAGATCATGACATCGATTACAAGGATGACGATGACAAGACTAGTATGGAGGAGG
GCTCCAGCTCGCCCGTGTCCCCCGTGGACAGCCTGGGCACCAGCGAGGAGGAGCTCGAGAGGCAGCCCAA
GCGCTTCGGCCGGAAGCGGCGCTACAGCAAGAAGTCGAGCGAAGATGGCAGCCCGACCCCGGGCAAGCGC
GGCAAGAAGGGCAGCCCCAGCGCGCAGTCCTTCGAGGAGCTGCAGAGCCAGCGCATCCTGGCCAACGTGC
GCGAGCGCCAGCGCACCCAGTCGCTCAACGAGGCCTTCGCGGCGCTGCGCAAGATCATCCCCACGCTGCC
CTCTGACAAGCTGAGCAAGATCCAGACGCTCAAGCTGGCCGCCAGGTACATAGACTTCCTCTACCAGGTC
CTGCAGAGCGACGAGATGGACAATAAGATGACCAGCTGCAGCTACGTGGCCCACGAGCGCCTCAGCTACG
CCTTCTCCGTGTGGCGCATGGAGGGCGCGTGGTCCATGTCCGCCTCCCACTAGCAATTGGAAGACTAATG
CGTTTTCGAGATATCTAGACCCAGCTTTCTTGTACAAAGTTGGCATTATAAGAAAGCATTGCTTATCAAT
TTGTTGCAACGAACAGGTCACTATCAGTCAAAATAAAATCATTATTTGCCATCCAGCTGCAGCTCTGGCC
CGTGTCTCAAAATCTCTGATGTTACATTGCACAAGATAAAAATATATCATCATGAACAATAAAACTGTCT
GCTTACATAAACAGTAATACAAGGGGTGTTATGAGCCATATTCAACGGGAAACGTCGAGGCCGCGATTAA
ATTCCAACATGGATGCTGATTTATATGGGTATAAATGGGCTCGCGATAATGTCGGGCAATCAGGTGCGAC
AATCTATCGCTTGTATGGGAAGCCCGATGCGCCAGAGTTGTTTCTGAAACATGGCAAAGGTAGCGTTGCC
AATGATGTTACAGATGAGATGGTCAGACTAAACTGGCTGACGGAATTTATGCCTCTTCCGACCATCAAGC
ATTTTATCCGTACTCCTGATGATGCATGGTTACTCACCACTGCGATCCCCGGAAAAACAGCATTCCAGGT
ATTAGAAGAATATCCTGATTCAGGTGAAAATATTGTTGATGCGCTGGCAGTGTCCCTGCGCCGGTTGCAT
TCGATTCCTGTTTGTAATTGTCCTTTTAACAGCGATCGCGTATTTCGTCTCGCTCAGGCGCAATCACGAA
TGAATAACGGTTTGGTTGATGCGAGTGATTTTGATGACGAGCGTAATGGCTGGCCTGTTGAACAAGTCTG
GAAAGAAATGCATAAACTTTTGCCATTCTCACCGGATTCAGTCGTCACTCATGGTGATTTCTCACTTGAT
AACCTTATTTTTGACGAGGGGAAATTAGGCCGGGAAGCCGATCTCGGCTTGAACGAATTGTTAGGTGGCG
GTACTTGGGTCGATATCAAAGTGCATCACTTCTTCCCGTATGCCCAACTTTGTATAGAGAGCCACTGCGG
GATCGTCACCGTAATCTGCTTGCACGTAGATCACATAAGCACCAAGCGCGTTGGCCTCATGCTTGAGGAG
ATTGATGAGCGCGGTGGCAATGCCCTGCCTCCGGTGCTCGCCGGAGACTGCGAGATCATAGATATAGATC
TCACTACGCGGCTGCTCAAACTTGGGCAGAACGTAAGCCGCGAGAGCGCCAACAACCGCTTCTTGGTCGA
AGGCAGCAAGCGCGATGAATGTCTTACTACGGAGCAAGTTCCCGAGGTAATCGGAGTCCGGCTGATGTTG
GGAGTAGGTGGCTACGTCTCCGAACTCACGACCGAAAAGATCAAGAGCAGCCCGCATGGATTTGACTTGG
TCAGGGCCGAGCCTACATGTGCGAATGATGCCCATACTTGAGCCACCTAACTTTGTTTTAGGGCGACTGC
CCTGCTGCGTAACATCGTTGCTGCTGCGTAACATCGTTGCTGCTCCATAACATCAAACATCGACCCACGG
CGTAACGCGCTTGCTGCTTGGATGCCCGAGGCATAGACTGTACAAAAAAACAGTCATAACAAGCCATGAA
AACCGCCACTGCGCCGTTACCACCGCTGCGTTCGGTCAAGGTTCTGGACCAGTTGCGTGAGCGCATACGC
TACTTGCATTACAGTTTACGAACCGAACAGGCTTATGTCAACTGGGTTCGTGCCTTCATCCGTTTCCACG
GTGTGCGTCACCCGGCAACCTTGGGCAGCAGCGAAGTCGAGGCATTTCTGTCCTGGCTGGCGAACGAGCG
CAAGGTTTCGGTCTCCACGCATCGTCAGGCATTGGCGGCCTTGCTGTTCTTCTACGGCAAGGTGCTGTGC
ACGGATCTGCCCTGGCTTCAGGAGATCGGAAGACCTCGGCCGTCGCGGCGCTTGCCGGTGGTGCTGACCC
CGGATGAAGTGGTTCGCATCCTCGGTTTTCTGGAAGGCGAGCATCGTTTGTTCGCCCAGGACTCTAGCTA
TAGTTCTAGTGGTTGGCTACTAATAGGTTGTATTGATGTTGGACGAGTCGGAATCGCAGACCGATACCAG
GATCTTGCCATCCTATGGAACTGCCTCGGTGAGTTTTCTCCTTCATTACAGAAACGGCTTTTTCAAAAAT
ATGGTATTGATAATCCTGATATGAATAAATTGCAGTTTCATTTGATGCTCGATGAGTTTTTCTAATCAGA
ATTGGTTAATTGGTTGTAACACTGGCAGAGCATTACGCTGACTTGACGGGACGGCGCAAGCTCATGACCA
AAATCCCTTAACGTGAGTTTTCGTTCCACTGAGCGTCAGACCCCGTAGAAAAGATCAAAGGATCTTCTTG
AGATCCTTTTTTTCTGCGCGTAATCTGCTGCTTGCAAACAAAAAAACCACCGCTACCAGCGGTGGTTTGT
TTGCCGGATCAAGAGCTACCAACTCTTTTTCCGAAGGTAACTGGCTTCAGCAGAGCGCAGATACCAAATA
CTGTTCTTCTAGTGTAGCCGTAGTTAGGCCACCACTTCAAGAACTCTGTAGCACCGCCTACATACCTCGC
TCTGCTAATCCTGTTACCAGTGGCTGCTGCCAGTGGCGATAAGTCGTGTCTTACCGGGTTGGACTCAAGA
CGATAGTTACCGGATAAGGCGCAGCGGTCGGGCTGAACGGGGGGTTCGTGCACACAGCCCAGCTTGGAGC
GAACGACCTACACCGAACTGAGATACCTACAGCGTGAGCTATGAGAAAGCGCCACGCTTCCCGAAGGGAG
AAAGGCGGACAGGTATCCGGTAAGCGGCAGGGTCGGAACAGGAGAGCGCACGAGGGAGCTTCCAGGGGGA
AACGCCTGGTATCTTTATAGTCCTGTCGGGTTTCGCCACCTCTGACTTGAGCGTCGATTTTTGTGATGCT
CGTCAGGGGGGCGGAGCCTATGGAAAAACGCCAGCAACGCGGCCTTTTTACGGTTCCTGGCCTTTTGCTG
G
Features (pLannotate 1.2.2; 14 found; start..end, strand, type, name):
      3..63      +  rep_origin     RSF ori (fragment): Plasmids containing the RSF 1030 origin of replication can be propagated in E. coli cells that contain additional plasmids with compatible origins.
    123..166     -  terminator     rrnB T1 terminator: Escherichia coli rrnB; transcription terminator T1 from the E. coli rrnB gene
    298..325     +  terminator     rrnB T2 terminator: transcription terminator T2 from the E. coli rrnB gene
    375..474     +  protein_bind   attL1: mutant version of attL; recombination site for the Gateway® LR reaction LR Clonase™
    506..820     +  promoter       tight TRE promoter: Tet-responsive promoter PTight, consisting of seven tet operator sequences followed by the minimal CMV promoter
    829..894     +  CDS            3xFLAG: three tandem FLAG® epitope tags, followed by an enterokinase cleavage site
    901..1380    +  CDS            TWIST2: TWST2_HUMAN - Also known as BHLHA39, DERMO1. Experimental evidence at protein level: Swiss-Prot protein existence level 1. Binds to the E-box consensus sequence 5'-CANNTG-3' as a heterodimer and inhibits transcriptional activation by MYOD1, MYOG, MEF2A and MEF2C. Also represses expression of proinflammatory cytokines such as TNFA and IL1B. Involved in postnatal glycogen storage and energy metabolism (By similarity). Inhibits the premature or ectopic differentiation of preosteoblast cells during osteogenesis, possibly by changing the internal signal transduction response of osteoblasts to exter
   1419..1518    -  protein_bind   attL2: mutant version of attL; recombination site for the Gateway® LR reaction LR Clonase™
   1641..2267    +  CDS            KanR (fragment): aminoglycoside phosphotransferase; aph(3')-Ia; confers resistance to kanamycin in bacteria or G418 (Geneticin®) in eukaryotes
   2301..2834    -  CDS            GmR: gentamycin acetyltransferase; aacC1; confers resistance to gentamycin
   3023..3051    -  promoter       Pc promoter: intI1 (promoter lies within the coding sequence); class 1 integron promoter
   3029..3376    -  CDS            YPR2_ECOLX (fragment): Protein predicted: Swiss-Prot protein existence level 4. From Escherichia coli.
   3381..3565    +  CDS            KanR (fragment): aminoglycoside phosphotransferase; aph(3')-Ia; confers resistance to kanamycin in bacteria or G418 (Geneticin®) in eukaryotes
   3708..4296    +  rep_origin     ori: high-copy-number ColE1/pMB1/pBR322/pUC origin of replication
