[The description below was written by a language model from this plasmid's Addgene catalogue record and pLannotate feature annotations shown in this document.]
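Description:
pEN_TT 3xFLAG-TWIST2 is a 4.3 kb Gateway entry vector built on the pEN_TTmiRC2 backbone, designed to carry a tetracycline-inducible expression cassette for epitope-tagged human TWIST2 into a destination vector. It is maintained in E. coli at high copy through a ColE1/pUC-type origin and selected with gentamicin, conferred by the aacC1 gentamicin acetyltransferase gene driven by the class 1 integron Pc promoter. The feature table also shows two fragments of a kanamycin resistance gene flanking the gentamicin cassette, which suggests the original KanR marker was interrupted by insertion of the gentamicin cassette; kanamycin is not listed as a selection. A short RSF origin fragment is also annotated and is presumably an annotation match rather than a functional origin.

The payload lies between attL1 and attL2, the recombination sites used in the Gateway LR reaction, with rrnB T1 and T2 terminators upstream of attL1 to insulate the cassette from read-through transcription in bacteria. Inside the att sites, the tight TRE promoter (seven tet operators fused to a minimal CMV promoter) drives an N-terminal 3xFLAG tag followed by the TWIST2 coding sequence, which was cloned between SpeI and MfeI sites that remain intact. Because the promoter sits within the att-flanked region, LR recombination transfers the whole inducible unit, not just the open reading frame. No polyadenylation signal or tet transactivator is annotated in this plasmid, so these would have to be supplied by the destination vector or host cell. TWIST2 is a bHLH transcription factor that binds E-box motifs, and the construct is intended for generating doxycycline-controlled, FLAG-detectable TWIST2 expression; the associated work concerns its role as a regulatory node in adipogenesis.
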