Addgene plasmid #197935: pEN_TT 3xFLAG-TWIST2
Purpose: Gateway entry vector for an inducible 3xFLAG-tagged TWIST2
Depositing lab: Kevin Janes. Depositing organization: University of Virginia. Publication: Kinetic networks identify TWIST2 as a key regulatory node in adipogenesis. Dutta AB, Lank DS, Przanowska RK, Przanowski P, Wang L, Nguyen B, Walavalkar NM, Duarte FM, Guertin MJ. Genome Res. 2023 Feb 21;33(3):314-31. doi: 10.1101/gr.277559.122. PubMed 36810156.
Backbone
  Vector backbone: pEN_TTmiRC2
  Backbone manufacturer: Addgene #2752
  Vector type: Gateway entry vector
Growth in bacteria
  Bacterial resistance: Gentamicin, 10 μg/mL
  Growth temperature: 37°C
  Growth strain: DH5alpha
  Copy number: High Copy
Gene/Insert
  Gene/Insert name: TWIST2 (alt names: AMS; BBRSAY)
  Species: H. sapiens (human)
  Entrez Gene: TWIST2 (a.k.a. AMS, BBRSAY, DERMO1, FFDD3, SETLSS, bHLHa39)
  Tag / fusion protein: 3xFLAG (N terminal on insert)
  Cloning method: Restriction Enzyme; 5′ cloning site SpeI (not destroyed); 3′ cloning site MfeI (not destroyed)
  Sequencing primers: 5′ Unknown
Terms and licenses: Academic/Nonprofit Terms; Industry Terms: Not Available to Industry
How to cite: pEN_TT 3xFLAG-TWIST2 was a gift from Kevin Janes (Addgene plasmid # 197935 ; http://n2t.net/addgene:197935 ; RRID:Addgene_197935)
